>Addgene plasmid #240757 | SAGA008 | addgene full sequence | sequence record 483921 | Addgene NGS Result
TTAATTAAGCGTTGCGCTTGACGGCTAGCTCAGTCCTAGGTACAGTGCTAGCTACTAGAGATTAAAGAGG
AGAAAGAGCTAATGAAGGCTATTTTCGTACTGAAACATCTTAATCATGCTAAGGAGGTTTTCTAATGAGC
AAAGGAGAAGAACTTTTCACTGGAGTTGTGCCAATTCTTGTTGAATTAGATGGTGATGTTAATGGGCACA
AATTTTCTGTCAGTGGAGAGGGTGAAGGTGATGCTACATACGGAAAACTCACCCTTAAATTTATTTGCAC
TACTGGAAAACTACCTGTTCCATGGCCAACACTTGTCACTACTCTGACCTATGGCGTTCAATGCTTTTCC
CGTTATCCGGATCACATGAAACGGCATGACTTTTTCAAGAGTGCCATGCCCGAAGGTTATGTACAGGAAC
GCACTATATCTTTCAAAGATGACGGGAACTACAAGACGCGTGCTGAAGTCAAGTTTGAAGGTGATACCCT
TGTTAATCGTATCGAGTTAAAGGGTATTGATTTTAAAGAAGATGGAAACATTCTCGGACACAAACTAGAG
TACAACTATAACTCACACAATGTATACATCACGGCAGACAAACAAAAGAATGGAATCAAAGCTAACTTCA
AAATTCGCCACAACATTGAAGATGGTTCCGTTCAACTAGCAGACCATTATCAACAAAATACTCCAATTGG
CGATGGCCCTGTCCTTTTACCAGACAACCATTACCTGTCGACACAATCTGCCCTTTCGAAAGATCCCAAC
GAAAAGCGTGACCACATGGTCCTTCTTGAGTTTGTAACTGCTGCTGGGATTACACATGGCATGGATGAGC
TCTACAAATGACCAATTATTGAAGGCCGCTAACGCGGCCTTTTTTTGTTTCTGGTCTCCCAAAAATTTAT
TTGCTTATTAATCATCCGGCTCGTATAATGTGTGGAGGGCCCAAGTTCACTTAAAAAGGAGATTGGACAT
GAAGTCCAACAATGCGCTCATCGTCATCCTCGGCACCGTCACCCTGGATGCTGTAGGCATAGGCTTGGTT
ATGCCGGTACTGCCGGGCCTCTTGCGGGATATCGTCCATTCCGACAGCATCGCCAGTCACTATGGCGTGC
TGCTAGCGCTATATGCGTTGATGCAATTTCTATGCGCACCCGTTCTCGGAGCACTGTCCGACCGCTTTGG
CCGCCGCCCAGTCCTGCTCGCTTCGCTACTTGGAGCCACTATCGACTACGCGATCATGGCGACCACACCC
GTCCTGTGGATTCTCTACGCCGGACGCATCGTGGCCGGCATCACCGGCGCCACAGGTGCGGTTGCTGGCG
CCTATATCGCCGACATCACCGATGGGGAAGATCGGGCTCGCCACTTCGGGCTCATGAGCGCTTGTTTCGG
CGTGGGTATGGTGGCAGGCCCCGTGGCCGGGGGACTGTTGGGCGCCATCTCCCTGCACGCACCATTCCTT
GCGGCGGCGGTGCTCAACGGCCTCAACCTACTACTGGGCTGCTTCCTAATGCAGGAGTCGCATAAGGGAG
AGCGCCGTCCGATGCCCTTGAGAGCCTTCAACCCAGTCAGCTCCTTCCGGTGGGCGCGGGGCATGACCAT
TGTGGCCGCACTTATGACTGTCTTCTTTATCATGCAACTCGTAGGACAGGTGCCGGCAGCGCTCTGGGTC
ATTTTCGGCGAGGACCGCTTTCGCTGGAGCGCGACGATGAGCGGCCTGTCGCTTGCGGTATTCGGAATCT
TGCACGCCCTCGCTCAAGCCTTCGTCACTGGTCCCGCCACCAAACGTTTCGGCGAGAAGCAGGCCATTAT
CGCCGGCATGGCGGCCGACGCGCTGGGCTACGTCTTGCTGGCGTTCGCGACGCGAGGCTGGATGGCCTTC
CCCATTATGATTCTTCTCGCTTCCGGCGGCATCGGGATGCCCGCGTTGCAGGCCATGCTGTCCAGGCAGG
TAGATGACGACCATCAGGGACAGCTTCAAGGATCGCTCGCGGCTCTTACCAGCCTAACTTCGATCACTGG
ACCGCTGATCGTCACGGCGATTTATGCCGCCTCGGCGAGCACATGGAACGGGTTGGCATGGATTGTAGGC
GCCGCCCTATACCTTGTCTGCCTCCCCGCGTTGCGTCGCGGTGCATGGAGCCGGGCCACCTCGACCTGAG
ACAATTGTCCAGATAAAAAAAATCCTTAGCTTTCGCTAAGGATGATTTCTTTATTGTAATTCATTAAGCA
TTCTGCCGACATGGAAGCCATCACAAACGGCATGATGAACCTGAATCGCCAGCGGCATCAGCACCTTGTC
GCCTTGCGTATAATATTTGCCCATGGTGAAAACGGGGGCGAAGAAGTTGTCCATATTGGCCACGTTTAAA
TCAAAACTGGTGAAACTCACCCAGGGATTGGCTGAGACGAAAAACATATTCTCAATAAACCCTTTAGGGA
AATAGGCCAGGTTTTCACCGTAACACGCCACATCTTGCGAATATATGTGTAGAAACTGCCGGAAATCGTC
GTGGTATTCACTCCAGAGCGATGAAAACGTTTCAGTTTGCTCATGGAAAACGGTGTAACAAGGGTGAACA
CTATCCCATATCACCAGCTCACCGTCTTTCATTGCCATACGAAATTCCGGATGAGCATTCATCAGGCGGG
CAAGAATGTGAATAAAGGCCGGATAAAACTTGTGCTTATTTTTCTTTACGGTCTTTAAAAAGGCCGTAAT
ATCCAGCTGAACGGTCTGGTTATAGGTACATTGAGCAACTGACTGAAATGCCTCAAAATGTTCTTTACGA
TGCCATTGGGATATATCAACGGTGGTATATCCAGTGATTTTTTTCTCCATTTTAGCTTCCTTAGCTCCTG
AAAATCTCGATAACTCAAAAAATACGCCCGGTAGTGATCTTATTTCATTATGGTGAAAGTTGGAACCTCT
TACGTGCCGATCAACGTCTCATTTTCGCCAACTAGTCTGGATTCTCACCAATAAAAAACGCCCGGCGGCA
ACCGAGCGTTCTGAACAAATCCAGATGGAGTTCTGAGGTCATTACTGGATCTATCAACAGGAGTCCAAGG
GGTCCCCAATAATTACGATTTAAATGACAAGGGTCCTTTTCCGCTGCATAACCCTGCTTCGGGGTCATTA
TAGCGATTTTTTCGGTATATCCATCCTTTTTCGCACGATATACAGGATTTTGCCAAAGGGTTCGTGTAGA
CTTTCCTTGGTGTATCCAACGGCGTCAGCCGGGCAGGATAGGTGAAGTAGGCCCACCCGCGAGCGGGTGT
TCCTTCTTCACTGTCCCTTATTCGCACCTGGCGGTGCTCAACGGGAATCCTGCTCTGCGAGGCTGGCCGT
AGGCCGGCCCCGTAGAAAAGATCAAAGGATCTTCTTGAGATCCTTTTTTTCTGCGCGTAATCTGCTGCTT
GCAAACAAAAAAACCACCGCTACCAGCGGTGGTTTGTTTGCCGGATCAAGAGCTACCAACTCTTTTTCCG
AAGGTAACTGGCTTCAGCAGAGCGCAGATACCAAATACTGTCCTTCTAGTGTAGCCGTAGTTAGGCCACC
ACTTCAAGAACTCTGTAGCACCGCCTACATACCTCGCTCTGCTAATCCTGTTACCAGTGGCTGCTGCCAG
TGGCGATAAGTCGTGTCTTACCGGGTTGGACTCAAGACGATAGTTACCGGATAAGGCGCAGCGGTCGGGC
TGAACGGGGGGTTCGTGCACACAGCCCAGCTTGGAGCGAACGACCTACACCGAACTGAGATACCTACAGC
GTGAGCTATGAGAAAGCGCCACGCTTCCCGAAGGGAGAAAGGCGGACAGGTATCCGGTAAGCGGCAGGGT
CGGAACAGGAGAGCGCACGAGGTAGCTTCCAGGGGGAAACGCCTGGTATCTTTATAGTCCTGTCGGGTTT
CGCCACCTCTGACTTGAGCGTCGATTTTTGTGATGCTCGTCAGGGGGGCGGAGCCTATGGAAAAACGCCA
GCAACGCGGCCTTTTTACGGTTCCTGGCCTTTTGCTGGCCTTTTGCTCACATGTTCTTTCCTGCGTTATC
CCCTGATTCTGTGGATAACCGTATTACCGCCTTTGAGTGAGCTGATACCGCTCGCCGCAGCCGAACGACC
GAGCGCAGCGAGTCAGTGAGCGAGGAAGCGGAAGAGCGCCTGATGCGGTATTTTCTCCTTACGCATCTGT
GCGGTATTTCACACCGCATATGGTGCACTCTCAGTACAATCTGCTCTGATGCCGCATAGTTAAGCCAGTA
TACACTCCGCTATCGCTACGTGACTGGGTCATGGCTGCGCCCCGACACCCGCCAACACCCGCTGACGCGC
CCTGACGGGCTTGTCTGCTCCCGGCATCCGCTTACAGACAAGCTGTGACCGTCTCCGGGAGCTGCATGTG
TCAGAGGTTTTCACCGTCATTACCGAAACGCGCGAGGCAGCTGCGGTAAAGCTCATCAGCGTGGTCGTGC
AGCGATTCACAGATGTCTGCCTGTTCATCCGCGTCCAGCTCGTTGAGTTTCTCCAGAAGCGTTAATGTCT
GGCTTCTGATAAAGCGGGCCATGTTAAGGGCGGTTTTTTCCTGTTTGGTCACTGATGCCTCCGTGTAAGG
GGGATTTCTGTTCATGGGGGTAATGATACCGATGAAACGAGAGAGGATGCTCACGATACGGGTTACTGAT
GATGAACATGCCCGGTTACTGGAACGTTGTGAGGGTAAACAACTGGCGGTATGGATGCGGCGGGGGCGCG
CCCAGCTGTCTAGGGCGGCGGATTTGTCCTACTCAGGAGAGCGTTCACCGACAAACAACAGATAAAACGA
AAGGCCCAGTCTTTCGACTGAGCCTTTCGTTTTATTTGATGCCT
Features (pLannotate 1.2.2; 14 found; start..end, strand, type, name):
     18..42      +  promoter       J23119(SpeI) promoter (fragment): bacterial promoter (Registry of Standard Biological Parts BBa J23119) modified to end with an SpeI site
    135..848     +  CDS            Folding Reporter GFP: Folding Reporter GFP is a basic (constitutively fluorescent) green fluorescent protein published in 1999, derived from Aequorea victoria.
    917..940     +  promoter       trc promoter (fragment): strong E. coli promoter; hybrid between the trp and lac UV5 promoters
    979..2169    +  CDS            TcR: tetracycline efflux protein; tet; confers resistance to tetracycline
   2180..2219    -  terminator     bacterial terminator (fragment): putative bacterial transcription terminator
   2224..2850    -  CDS            CmR (fragment): chloramphenicol acetyltransferase; cat; confers resistance to chloramphenicol
   2851..2953    -  promoter       cat promoter: promoter of the E. coli cat gene encoding chloramphenicol acetyltransferase
   2981..3075    -  terminator     lambda t0 terminator: transcription terminator from phage lambda
   3251..3359    +  oriT           oriT: incP origin of transfer
   3395..3983    +  rep_origin     ori: high-copy-number ColE1/pMB1/pBR322/pUC origin of replication
   4169..4309    -  misc_feature   bom: basis of mobility region from pBR322
   4411..4602    -  CDS            rop: Rop protein, which maintains plasmids at low copy number; rop
   4643..4753    +  CDS            mbeC (fragment): MBEC_ECOLX - Experimental evidence at protein level: Swiss-Prot protein existence level 1. Required for efficient mobilization of ColE1 plasmid and is thus essential to promote the specific transfer of the plasmid during conjugation. Probably functions by inducing DNA bending, helping the MbeA relaxase to melt the DNA around the nic site and cleave the phosphodiester bond. Binds specifically double-stranded DNA (dsDNA) containing the ColE1 oriT but does not recognize the inverted repeat (IR). From Escherichia coli.
   4782..4868    -  terminator     rrnB T1 terminator: Escherichia coli rrnB; transcription terminator T1 from the E. coli rrnB gene
