[The description below was written by a language model from this plasmid's Addgene catalogue record and pLannotate feature annotations shown in this document.]
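Description:
SAGA008 is a 4.9 kb synthetic biology plasmid built on a pSEVAx91 backbone and used as a carrier for a selection cassette for in vivo recombineering of plasmid DNA in E. coli. It replicates from a pBR322/ColE1-type origin accompanied by the bom region and the rop gene. Rop normally restrains copy number, although the catalogue lists the plasmid as high copy. An incP oriT, typical of SEVA vectors, is also present, along with a short mbeC fragment that comes with the pBR322-derived sequence. The plasmid is maintained under tetracycline selection.

The payload is described as a triple selection cassette, gfp-tetA-CmTrunc. According to the insert name, the GFP reporter (annotated as Folding Reporter GFP) is driven by the constitutive Anderson-series promoter J23100 through a medium-strength bicistronic design translation element. The feature table matches the promoter region only partially, as a J23119 fragment. Downstream lies the tetA tetracycline efflux gene, preceded by a short match to the trc promoter. The record notes a mutation in the tetA translation initiation region but does not specify its nature or effect. On the opposite strand, the cat promoter drives a chloramphenicol acetyltransferase gene that is annotated only as a fragment, consistent with the "CmTrunc" label, so it is presumably nonfunctional as it stands. Lambda t0, rrnB T1 and another putative terminator insulate the units.

Together these parts provide a fluorescent screen, a tetracycline marker and a truncated chloramphenicol marker for tracking recombineering events. The record does not explain how each component is used in the workflow.
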