Addgene plasmid #240757: SAGA008
Purpose: Plasmid contains the triple selection cassette gfp -tetApBR322-ROP- CmTrunc that allows for in vivo recombineering in E.coli.
Depositing lab: Morten Norholm. Depositing organization: Danmarks Tekniske Universitet. Publication: Simple and robust in vivo engineering of plasmid DNA at any copy number in Escherichia coli. Sepulchro AGV, Kozlowski HCJ, Norholm MHH. Commun Biol. 2025 Jun 17;8(1):933. doi: 10.1038/s42003-025-08361-9. PubMed 40527904.
Backbone
  Vector backbone: pSEVAx91
  Vector type: Synthetic Biology
Growth in bacteria
  Bacterial resistance: Tetracycline, 10 μg/mL
  Growth temperature: 37°C
  Growth strain: DH5alpha
  Copy number: High Copy
Gene/Insert
  Gene/Insert name: SAGA pBR322-ROP J23100 BCD_medium - gfp -tetApBR322-ROP- CmTrunc
  Species: Unspecified
  Mutation: Mutation on translation initiation region of tetA
  Cloning method: Other
Terms and licenses: Academic/Nonprofit Terms; Industry Terms: Not Available to Industry
How to cite: SAGA008 was a gift from Morten Norholm (Addgene plasmid # 240757 ; http://n2t.net/addgene:240757 ; RRID:Addgene_240757)
